# Supplementary material for: The Coli Toolkit (CTK): An extension of the modular Yeast Toolkit for use in E. coli
Source: bioRxiv preprint, doi:10.1101/2025.07.09.663901, version 1 (2025-07-09)
Supplement: CTK Plasmids [file 663901_file03.zip › pCTK_plasmids_-_2025-05-22/pCTK032.gb]

LOCUS       pCTK032                 1701 bp ds-DNA     circular     22-MAY-2025
DEFINITION  .
FEATURES             Location/Qualifiers
     protein_bind    complement(1..4)
                     /label="BsmBI"
                     /ApEinfo_revcolor="#b1ff67"
                     /ApEinfo_fwdcolor="#b1ff67"
                     /label="BsmBI(1)"
                     /ApEinfo_graphicformat="arrow_data {{0 1 2 0 0 -1} {} 0}width 5 offset 0"
     misc_feature    1..13
                     /label="Type 2 entry overhang"
                     /ApEinfo_revcolor="#ffef86"
                     /ApEinfo_fwdcolor="#ffef86"
     promoter        14..48
                     /label="BBa_J23103"
                     /ApEinfo_revcolor="#c7b0e3"
                     /ApEinfo_fwdcolor="#c7b0e3"
     misc_feature    49..59
                     /label="Type 2b entry overhang"
                     /ApEinfo_revcolor="#b1ff67"
                     /ApEinfo_fwdcolor="#b1ff67"
     protein_bind    56..59
                     /label="BsmBI"
                     /ApEinfo_revcolor="#b1ff67"
                     /ApEinfo_fwdcolor="#b1ff67"
                     /ApEinfo_graphicformat="arrow_data {{0 1 2 0 0 -1} {} 0}width 5 offset 0"
     misc_feature    complement(62..170)
                     /label="CamR Terminator"
                     /ApEinfo_revcolor="#84b0dc"
                     /ApEinfo_fwdcolor="#84b0dc"
                     /ApEinfo_graphicformat="arrow_data {{0 1 2 0 0 -1} {} 0}width 5 offset 0"
     CDS             complement(171..830)
                     /label="CamR"
                     /ApEinfo_revcolor="#0000ff"
                     /ApEinfo_fwdcolor="#0000ff"
                     /ApEinfo_graphicformat="arrow_data {{0 1 2 0 0 -1} {} 0}width 5 offset 0"
                     /translation="MEKKITGYTTVDISQWHRKEHFEAFQSVAQCTYNQTVQLDITAFLKTVKKNKHKFYPAFIHILARLMNAHPEFRMAMKDGELVIWDSVHPCYTVFHEQTETFSSLWSEYHDDFRQFLHIYSQDVACYGENLAYFPKGFIENMFFVSANPWVSFTSFDLNVANMDNFFAPVFTMGKYYTQGDKVLMPLAIQVHHAVCDGFHVGRMLNELQQYCDEWQGGA*"
     misc_feature    complement(191..196)
                     /label="BtgZI site"
                     /ApEinfo_revcolor="#c6c9d1"
                     /ApEinfo_fwdcolor="#c6c9d1"
     misc_feature    518..523
                     /label="BtgZI site"
                     /ApEinfo_revcolor="#c6c9d1"
                     /ApEinfo_fwdcolor="#c6c9d1"
     promoter        complement(831..935)
                     /label="CamR Promoter"
                     /ApEinfo_revcolor="#84b0dc"
                     /ApEinfo_fwdcolor="#84b0dc"
                     /ApEinfo_graphicformat="arrow_data {{0 1 2 0 0 -1} {} 0}width 5 offset 0"
     rep_origin      complement(936..1699)
                     /label="ColE1"
                     /ApEinfo_revcolor="#7f7f7f"
                     /ApEinfo_fwdcolor="#7f7f7f"
                     /ApEinfo_graphicformat="arrow_data {{0 1 2 0 0 -1} {} 0}width 5 offset 0"
ORIGIN
        1 tcggtctcaA ACGctgatag ctagctcagt cctagggatt atgctagcCT GAtgagacca
       61 gaccaataaa aaacgcccgg cggcaaccga gcgttctgaa caaatccaga tggagttctg
      121 aggtcattac tggatctatc aacaggagtc caagcgagct cgatatcaaa ttacgccccg
      181 ccctgccact catcgcagta ctgttgtaat tcattaagca ttctgccgac atggaagcca
      241 tcacaaacgg catgatgaac ctgaatcgcc agcggcatca gcaccttgtc gccttgcgta
      301 taatatttgc ccatggtgaa aacgggggcg aagaagttgt ccatattggc cacgtttaaa
      361 tcaaaactgg tgaaactcac ccagggattg gctgaaacga aaaacatatt ctcaataaac
      421 cctttaggga aataggccag gttttcaccg taacacgcca catcttgcga atatatgtgt
      481 agaaactgcc ggaaatcgtc gtggtattca ctccagagcg atgaaaacgt ttcagtttgc
      541 tcatggaaaa cggtgtaaca agggtgaaca ctatcccata tcaccagctc accgtctttc
      601 attgccatac gaaattccgg atgagcattc atcaggcggg caagaatgtg aataaaggcc
      661 ggataaaact tgtgcttatt tttctttacg gtctttaaaa aggccgtaat atccagctga
      721 acggtctggt tataggtaca ttgagcaact gactgaaatg cctcaaaatg ttctttacga
      781 tgccattggg atatatcaac ggtggtatat ccagtgattt ttttctccat tttagcttcc
      841 ttagctcctg aaaatctcga taactcaaaa aatacgcccg gtagtgatct tatttcatta
      901 tggtgaaagt tggaacctct tacgtgcccg atcaatcatg accaaaatcc cttaacgtga
      961 gttttcgttc cactgagcgt cagaccccgt agaaaagatc aaaggatctt cttgagatcc
     1021 tttttttctg cgcgtaatct gctgcttgca aacaaaaaaa ccaccgctac cagcggtggt
     1081 ttgtttgccg gatcaagagc taccaactct ttttccgaag gtaactggct tcagcagagc
     1141 gcagatacca aatactgttc ttctagtgta gccgtagtta ggccaccact tcaagaactc
     1201 tgtagcaccg cctacatacc tcgctctgct aatcctgtta ccagtggctg ctgccagtgg
     1261 cgataagtcg tgtcttaccg ggttggactc aagacgatag ttaccggata aggcgcagcg
     1321 gtcgggctga acggggggtt cgtgcacaca gcccagcttg gagcgaacga cctacaccga
     1381 actgagatac ctacagcgtg agctatgaga aagcgccacg cttcccgaag ggagaaaggc
     1441 ggacaggtat ccggtaagcg gcagggtcgg aacaggagag cgcacgaggg agcttccagg
     1501 gggaaacgcc tggtatcttt atagtcctgt cgggtttcgc cacctctgac ttgagcgtcg
     1561 atttttgtga tgctcgtcag gggggcggag cctatggaaa aacgccagca acgcggcctt
     1621 tttacggttc ctggcctttt gctggccttt tgctcacatg ttctttcctg cgttatcccc
     1681 tgattctgtg gataaccgta g
//
